Addgene plasmid #170311: pBluescript-IC3-FLAG-Tev-ZZ
Purpose: Plasmid for endogenous C-terminal tagging of the Tetrahymena thermophila Outer Dynein Arm intermediate chain 3 with FLAG and ZZ tags.
Depositing lab: Andrew Carter. Depositing organization: MRC Laboratory of Molecular Biology. Publication: Shulin packages axonemal outer dynein arms for ciliary targeting. Mali GR, Ali FA, Lau CK, Begum F, Boulanger J, Howe JD, Chen ZA, Rappsilber J, Skehel M, Carter AP. Science. 2021 Feb 26;371(6532):910-916. doi: 10.1126/science.abe0526. PubMed 33632841.
Backbone
  Vector backbone: pBluescript
  Total vector size (bp): 7401
  Selectable markers: Paromomycin
Growth in bacteria
  Bacterial resistance: Ampicillin, 100 μg/mL
  Growth temperature: 37°C
  Growth strain: DH5alpha
  Copy number: Unknown
Gene/Insert
  Gene/Insert name: Outer Dynein Arm Intermediate Chain 3 (alt name: IC2)
  Species: Tetrahymena thermophila
  Insert size (bp): 7401
  GenBank ID: XM_001015764
  Tag / fusion protein: FLAG, ZZ (C terminal on insert)
  Cloning method: Gibson Cloning
  Sequencing primers: 5′ actggccgtcgttttac; 3′ gtcctttgtcgatactg
Resource information
  A portion of this plasmid was derived from a plasmid made by: The original plasmids were received from Dr Kazufumi Mochizuki's laboratory
Terms and licenses: Academic/Nonprofit Terms; Industry Terms: Not Available to Industry
Depositor comments: Reference for source of plasmid backbone: Kataoka, K., Schoeberl, U.E., and Mochizuki, K. (2010). Modules for C-terminal epitope tagging of Tetrahymena genes. J. Microbiol. Methods 82, 342–346.
How to cite: pBluescript-IC3-FLAG-Tev-ZZ was a gift from Andrew Carter (Addgene plasmid # 170311 ; http://n2t.net/addgene:170311 ; RRID:Addgene_170311)
