[The description below was written by a language model from this plasmid's Addgene catalogue record and pLannotate feature annotations shown in this document.]
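Description:
pBluescript-IC3-FLAG-Tev-ZZ is a gene-targeting plasmid built on a pBluescript backbone for tagging the endogenous Tetrahymena thermophila gene that encodes outer dynein arm intermediate chain 3 (also listed as IC2). In E. coli it is maintained through a high-copy ColE1/pUC-type origin and selected with ampicillin via the bla gene. The usual pBluescript elements are also present: the f1 origin, the lac promoter/operator region, a lacZα fragment, and flanking T3 and T7 promoters around the disrupted multiple cloning site. The catalogue gives about 7.4 kb for both the total vector and the insert, so the insert figure appears to refer to the whole plasmid; the sequenced record is 7,418 nt.

Between the polylinker remnants, the annotation shows a FLAG epitope followed by a fragment of Staphylococcus aureus protein A. This fragment corresponds to the ZZ tag, a tandem IgG-binding domain, and the construct name indicates a TEV protease site between the two tags, although that site is not annotated. Downstream lies a NeoR/KanR aminoglycoside phosphotransferase gene, which matches the paromomycin selection listed for Tetrahymena. The promoter and terminator driving this marker are not identified in the feature table. The unannotated stretches upstream of the tags and downstream of the marker presumably carry the IC3 homology regions that direct integration at the 3′ end of the gene, but the table does not define them. Very short hits to a chicken β-actin promoter and yeast CEN4 are probably spurious matches.

The tagging module derives from a published set of C-terminal epitope-tagging cassettes for Tetrahymena genes and was assembled by Gibson cloning. The resulting C-terminal FLAG and ZZ fusion is expressed from the native locus, an arrangement suited to affinity purification of outer dynein arm complexes.
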