Features (pLannotate 1.2.2; 19 found; start..end, strand, type, name):
     21..125     +  promoter       AmpR promoter: bla
    126..986     +  CDS            AmpR: β-lactamase; bla; confers resistance to ampicillin, carbenicillin, and related antibiotics
   1157..1745    +  rep_origin     ori: high-copy-number ColE1/pMB1/pBR322/pUC origin of replication
   1928..2020    +  CDS            lacI (fragment): lac repressor; lacI; The lac repressor binds to the lac operator to inhibit transcription in E. coli. This inhibition can be relieved by adding lactose or isopropyl-β-D-thiogalactopyranoside (IPTG).
   2033..2054    +  protein_bind   CAP binding site: CAP binding activates transcription in the presence of cAMP. E. coli catabolite activator protein
   2069..2099    +  promoter       lac promoter: promoter for the E. coli lac operon
   2107..2123    +  protein_bind   lac operator: The lac repressor binds to the lac operator to inhibit transcription in E. coli. This inhibition can be relieved by adding lactose or isopropyl-β-D-thiogalactopyranoside (IPTG). lac repressor encoded by lacI
   2168..2186    +  promoter       T3 promoter: promoter for bacteriophage T3 RNA polymerase
   2199..2228    +  misc_feature   MCS (fragment): pBluescript multiple cloning site
   2531..2547    -  promoter       chicken β-actin promoter (fragment): contains a 21-bp deletion relative to the standard chicken β-actin promoter
   3101..3123    +  CDS            2xFLAG (fragment): two tandem FLAG® epitope tags
   3176..3526    +  CDS            spa (fragment): SPA_STAAU - Experimental evidence at protein level: Swiss-Prot protein existence level 1. Plays a role in the inhibition of the host innate and adaptive immune responses. Possesses five immunoglobulin-binding domains that capture both the fragment crystallizable region (Fc region) and the Fab region (part of Ig that identifies antigen) of immunoglobulins (By similarity). In turn, Staphylococcus aureus is protected from phagocytic killing via inhibition of Ig Fc region. In addition, the host elicited B-cell response is prevented due to a decrease of antibody-secreting cell proliferation that en
   3942..3969    +  misc_feature   MCS (fragment): pBluescript multiple cloning site
   3991..4008    +  misc_feature   CEN4 (fragment): S. cerevisiae CEN4 centromere
   4861..5643    +  CDS            NeoR/KanR: aminoglycoside phosphotransferase from Tn5; aph(3')-II (or nptII); confers resistance to neomycin, kanamycin, and G418 (Geneticin®)
   6746..6766    +  misc_feature   MCS (fragment): pBluescript multiple cloning site
   6775..6793    -  promoter       T7 promoter: promoter for bacteriophage T7 RNA polymerase
   6796..6953    +  CDS            lacZα (fragment): LacZα fragment of β-galactosidase; lacZ fragment
   6958..7386    +  rep_origin     f1 ori (sequence partly withheld): f1 bacteriophage origin of replication; arrow indicates direction of (+) strand synthesis
>Addgene plasmid #170311 | pBluescript-IC3-FLAG-Tev-ZZ | addgene full sequence | sequence record 337997 | Addgene NGS Result
GCACTTTTCGGGGAAATGTGCGCGGAACCCCTATTTGTTTATTTTTCTAAATACATTCAAATATGTATCC
GCTCATGAGACAATAACCCTGATAAATGCTTCAATAATATTGAAAAAGGAAGAGTATGAGTATTCAACAT
TTCCGTGTCGCCCTTATTCCCTTTTTTGCGGCATTTTGCCTTCCTGTTTTTGCTCACCCAGAAACGCTGG
TGAAAGTAAAAGATGCTGAAGATCAGTTGGGTGCACGAGTGGGTTACATCGAACTGGATCTCAACAGCGG
TAAGATCCTTGAGAGTTTTCGCCCCGAAGAACGTTTTCCAATGATGAGCACTTTTAAAGTTCTGCTATGT
GGCGCGGTATTATCCCGTATTGACGCCGGGCAAGAGCAACTCGGTCGCCGCATACACTATTCTCAGAATG
ACTTGGTTGAGTACTCACCAGTCACAGAAAAGCATCTTACGGATGGCATGACAGTAAGAGAATTATGCAG
TGCTGCCATAACCATGAGTGATAACACTGCGGCCAACTTACTTCTGACAACGATCGGAGGACCGAAGGAG
CTAACCGCTTTTTTGCACAACATGGGGGATCATGTAACTCGCCTTGATCGTTGGGAACCGGAGCTGAATG
AAGCCATACCAAACGACGAGCGTGACACCACGATGCCTGTAGCAATGGCAACAACGTTGCGCAAACTATT
AACTGGCGAACTACTTACTCTAGCTTCCCGGCAACAATTAATAGACTGGATGGAGGCGGATAAAGTTGCA
GGACCACTTCTGCGCTCGGCCCTTCCGGCTGGCTGGTTTATTGCTGATAAATCTGGAGCCGGTGAGCGTG
GGTCTCGCGGTATCATTGCAGCACTGGGGCCAGATGGTAAGCCCTCCCGTATCGTAGTTATCTACACGAC
GGGGAGTCAGGCAACTATGGATGAACGAAATAGACAGATCGCTGAGATAGGTGCCTCACTGATTAAGCAT
TGGTAACTGTCAGACCAAGTTTACTCATATATACTTTAGATTGATTTAAAACTTCATTTTTAATTTAAAA
GGATCTAGGTGAAGATCCTTTTTGATAATCTCATGACCAAAATCCCTTAACGTGAGTTTTCGTTCCACTG
AGCGTCAGACCCCGTAGAAAAGATCAAAGGATCTTCTTGAGATCCTTTTTTTCTGCGCGTAATCTGCTGC
TTGCAAACAAAAAAACCACCGCTACCAGCGGTGGTTTGTTTGCCGGATCAAGAGCTACCAACTCTTTTTC
CGAAGGTAACTGGCTTCAGCAGAGCGCAGATACCAAATACTGTTCTTCTAGTGTAGCCGTAGTTAGGCCA
CCACTTCAAGAACTCTGTAGCACCGCCTACATACCTCGCTCTGCTAATCCTGTTACCAGTGGCTGCTGCC
AGTGGCGATAAGTCGTGTCTTACCGGGTTGGACTCAAGACGATAGTTACCGGATAAGGCGCAGCGGTCGG
GCTGAACGGGGGGTTCGTGCACACAGCCCAGCTTGGAGCGAACGACCTACACCGAACTGAGATACCTACA
GCGTGAGCTATGAGAAAGCGCCACGCTTCCCGAAGGGAGAAAGGCGGACAGGTATCCGGTAAGCGGCAGG
GTCGGAACAGGAGAGCGCACGAGGGAGCTTCCAGGGGGAAACGCCTGGTATCTTTATAGTCCTGTCGGGT
TTCGCCACCTCTGACTTGAGCGTCGATTTTTGTGATGCTCGTCAGGGGGGCGGAGCCTATGGAAAAACGC
CAGCAACGCGGCCTTTTTACGGTTCCTGGCCTTTTGCTGGCCTTTTGCTCACATGTTCTTTCCTGCGTTA
TCCCCTGATTCTGTGGATAACCGTATTACCGCCTTTGAGTGAGCTGATACCGCTCGCCGCAGCCGAACGA
CCGAGCGCAGCGAGTCAGTGAGCGAGGAAGCGGAAGAGCGCCCAATACGCAAACCGCCTCTCCCCGCGCG
TTGGCCGATTCATTAATGCAGCTGGCACGACAGGTTTCCCGACTGGAAAGCGGGCAGTGAGCGCAACGCA
ATTAATGTGAGTTAGCTCACTCATTAGGCACCCCAGGCTTTACACTTTATGCTTCCGGCTCGTATGTTGT
GTGGAATTGTGAGCGGATAACAATTTCACACAGGAAACAGCTATGACCATGATTACGCCAAGCTCGAAAT
TAACCCTCACTAAAGGGAACAAAAGCTGGAGCTCCACCGCGGTGGCGGCCGCTCTAGAGTCTGGGATTAC
TACTACAGACAAAACGAAATCGCTTTCTCTCACAAAGTTAGTGACTCACCTTTAACATGCATTAAAATTA
ACTAAACTGGTGGTGCCTACCATAATTCTGGTAAGCTCTGTGCTATTGGTGATTAAGATGGTAAACAATC
AGATAAATTTTTTATTGTTGTAAGTATTAATTTTTATTGTTAAAAAAATAGGTACTGTTACTATTCTTGA
ATTATGTGATTCTCTTTACACAATGTAACCCAAGGAAAAAGATATTATTAACGAAGTAAATAGTTTTGAA
TTAAAAGTTTAAATAATTAAAAAATAATATAAATAAATGATAGATGTTCGAAAGAGAATACAGAAAGGAA
AAGAACTTGGAAACAATCAAAAAGTAATAGGAATTAGCTAAAAGATAAGTTTAAAAAGATATGGGTAGCC
AAAAAGAAAAGTGGGAAAAGAAGAAACTTGAAATGATTGAAACTGCTGAAGCCAGTTTCCATGAAAATCT
TGCTAAGAACCCTGTTAATGAAGAAGAATTTAATGAACTTGACTCACCTTCTGAAAAGAGAAAGAAAACT
AATTAAAATTAAGGTAGAGAATAAGAAGAATAAAGCAGAGAAGAATAAGAAGCATCTGGTAACTTCAATT
AACAACAATAGTAATAATAAGAAGAAGAATAGTAGTAAGAAGGGGAATAATAACACCATTAAAATCAAGA
ACACCAAAACGGATAAGGACATGAAAATGGCTAAGAGGAAGGTGAAGAAAATGGTGAAGAAGGTAATTAA
TAAGAAAATGAAGGATAAGAAGAAAACGAATAATAATAAGAAGGATCCGATTACAAAGATCATGATGGTG
ATTACAAAGATCACGATATTGATTACAAAGATGATGATGATAAAGCTGAAAATCTTTATTTTCAAGGTGC
TTCTGCTCAACATGATGAAGCTGTTGATAACAAATTTAATAAGGAACAACAAAATGCTTTTTACGAAATT
TTACATCTTCCTAATTTAAATGAAGAACAAAGAAATGCTTTCATTCAATCATTAAAAGATGATCCTTCAC
AATCTGCTAATTTATTAGCTGAAGCTAAAAAATTAAATGATGCTCAAGCTCCTAAAGTTGATAATAAATT
CAACAAAGAACAACAAAACGCTTTTTATGAAATTCTTCATTTACCTAACCTTAATGAAGAACAAAGAAAC
GCTTTCATTCAATCTTTAAAGGATGATCCTTCTCAATCTGCTAATTTACTTGCTGAAGCTAAAAAGTTAA
ATGGTGCTCAAGCTCCTAAGGTTGATGCTAATACTAGTTGAGCGAACTGAATCGGTCAGCTAAACCAACC
AATCAACATAATAAACTTTATTATTTTTACTTAAGCATCTTACTGTTGTTGTAATAGTAGAGAAAGAAAT
ACCCAATTAACTTCATTCACATAACATTAATATCTATAAACATCTTTTTTCTCACATATATACAACTCTC
TAAATCAACAAATAACTTTTTAAAAATAATGGATATATATTAACAAAATAATATATCTCTTTTTACAAAA
TAGTTCTTATATAAATACGTATTCTGCACTCACCCGCATTTTTCACAACAAAAACATACCAAAAAAATTC
TTACTTCTACATGTTTCCTTTCTTATTATTACAAAATTATTTTATAAATAGCATACAAAAATAAATACAA
TAAAAAAATAAACAAAATCCAGATCCCCCGGGCTGCAGGAATTCGATATACAATTTATTTCTAAAAAATA
TTTAAAAATAAAAAATAATAAGGGTTTTGAATAACTCCTTTAATTTAAATACACATTTTTAAATTTTTTT
TAGCTCTTTAAATATTCATAAAAATAAAAAATAACTAACTAAAAATAAATAAAAAGATAATAATGATTAA
AGGTATAATACTGAATAAGAAAAAACATAATAGAGTACTTATTTTTTATATCACTATTTTTAATATCTTG
AAAGCAAAACTTTTTTATATATCTTAAAATATATTGTATCGTTTATTCAATTATTTTCTTTAAATTTCAA
ATATATTGATAAAAAAGATGACATGTTTTTTAAAGAAAACATGAAATATAAAATAGATAAATATCAATTA
TTTTATTTATTAAATATATAAGCTGCTCAAAACATAGCTCATTCATCAATTATAATATGTGAATCATTAA
TTTTCAAAATATTACTCATTATTTAGGCTATCATTTATTTTTTATTTTCAATTATCCGTTTCTATTATAT
TTTAATATTAAGTTGTGATTCTTGAATTTTGTGTCATGAATTATTTGTAAATCTTTTTATTTCTGATAAA
AAATATAAATTGATTGACTCATGATTTAAATCATGAGTCAACCTAACTAATTTTCAAAATTCTTCTATTC
TAAAATATAGATGTGATTCTTGAATCTCTCTTGAATATAAAGTAATTTTTTATATTTCTGATATAATTCT
TAGCTACGTGATTCACGATTTATGCAATGATCCATATAAAATAATGTAAATAGTGTATATATATATATTC
GTCTTTTTTATTCTTTATATAATTTAAAAAAATTAAAAAAATTTAATAAAGCTCTAATAAAATAAATAAT
AATACTAAACTTAAAATAATGGCAAGCTTGGATGGATTGCACGCAGGTTCTCCGGCCGCTTGGGTGGAGA
GGCTATTCGGCTATGACTGGGCACAACAGACAATCGGCTGCTCTGATGCCGCCGTGTTCCGGCTGTCAGC
GCAGGGGCGCCCGGTTCTTTTTGTCAAGACCGACCTGTCCGGTGCCCTGAATGAACTGCAGGACGAGGCA
GCGCGGCTATCGTGGCTGGCCACGACGGGCGTTCCTTGCGCAGCTGTGCTCGACGTTGTCACTGAAGCGG
GAAGGGACTGGCTGCTATTGGGCGAAGTGCCGGGGCAGGATCTCCTGTCATCTCACCTTGCTCCTGCCGA
GAAAGTATCCATCATGGCTGATGCAATGCGGCGGCTGCATACGCTTGATCCGGCTACCTGCCCATTCGAC
CACCAAGCGAAACATCGCATCGAGCGAGCACGTACTCGGATGGAAGCCGGTCTTGTCGATCAGGATGATC
TGGACGAAGAGCATCAGGGGCTCGCGCCAGCCGAACTGTTCGCCAGGCTCAAGGCGCGCATGCCCGACGG
CGAGGATCTCGTCGTGACCCATGGCGATGCCTGCTTGCCGAATATCATGGTGGAAAATGGCCGCTTTTCT
GGATTCATCGACTGTGGCCGGCTGGGTGTGGCGGACCGCTATCAGGACATAGCGTTGGCTACCCGTGATA
TTGCTGAAGAGCTTGGCGGCGAATGGGCTGACCGCTTCCTCGTGCTTTACGGTATCGCCGCTCCCGATTC
GCAGCGCATCGCCTTCTATCGCCTTCTTGACGAGTTCTTCTGAGATCCTTAAATTAAAAATTCAATATAT
ATTTACAAACTTTCATATAAAATAAATATATTATATAAAATTAATTTTTAGTGTATTATATTAACATTAA
AGCACCAAAAAAACGTGTTAATATACTACTATAAAATATAATTTATTCCAAATTGACTAAAATCATTATT
TTACAACTCATTTGTATATATATTTTATGTCAATTATTTTTTTTAACTTTCTAAAAAAAAAAATTCCTCT
TCACATACATGTTAGCTCTTAAAAATTTGTCTGCAAATCCAATAATAATATTTTTTTTTGCCATTAAATT
TTCAAATTTTTACTGGAAAAATGCAAGACCAATAGATTTTTGAAAAATTAATAAAAAATGTATACTCTTT
CTTGATTATATACAATAAGTAGATTTTTGTTTTGTTAACTGTATGATTAACATACTTAATATTATATAAA
AAAACTACACCAAAATCAAATTGCAAAATTAATTATATTCACAATATTTATGTTCATATTACTAAAGTTG
TATATTTATAAAAAATAAATTTATTTAAAATAAAATAATATTTTTATTATATTTGCTTATTTACATGAGT
GTGCTCTTACAAACTTAAATCTATATTGAATTAATTGGCTAAATAATTATTAAATTTAAATAAAAATTTT
ATACTAATTATAAATTTGTTGATTTTTTGAATTAGCATAAAAATTATAAATATAAAAAGAAAAGAAAAAA
ACTCTTCTCTATTTATTGTTCCTTAATTTTTACTTTACTCTCTAAAGTTATTTATAACTAATAAAATTAT
TTCATAAATATTTAAAATTTAATCTCTTGTGAACATAAATTTTAGAGAAAAAAAAAGGTGAGGTAGAATT
ATAATCAATAAAATAATAAATATGTAATTTAATTGAAATATAAATTAAAATAAGTTTATTAGATTTTTAC
ATTCTAAATTTGTAGATTGTTATTTATTTATTTTTTCTAAAAAATAATATTTAATTAAATTAACCACTTT
GCTACAAAATTTACATTTTAACAGTTTATATTTACTTTCTAATGAAATTAATGAGAGTTGTTATTAGAGT
TTATTTATTTAACAATAATTAAATTCTCGAGGGGGGGCCCGGTACCCAATTCGCCCTATAGTGAGTCGTA
TTACAATTCACTGGCCGTCGTTTTACAACGTCGTGACTGGGAAAACCCTGGCGTTACCCAACTTAATCGC
CTTGCAGCACATCCCCCTTTCGCCAGCTGGCGTAATAGCGAAGAGGCCCGCACCGATCGCCCTTCCCAAC
AGTTGCGCAGCCTGAATGGCGAATGGG
[124 nt withheld, positions 6958-7081]
C
[91 nt withheld, positions 7083-7173]
A
[49 nt withheld, positions 7175-7223]
CCTTTGACGTTGGAGTCCACGTTCTTT
[37 nt withheld, positions 7251-7287]
ACCCTATCTCGGTCTATTCTTTTGATTTATAAGGGATTTTGCCGATTTCGGCCTATTGGTTAAAAAATGA
GCTGATTTAACAAAAATTTAACGCGAATTTTAACAAAATATTAACGCTTACAATTTAGGTG
